>Addgene plasmid #142552 | TFORF0185 | addgene full sequence | sequence record 395957 | Addgene NGS Result
TTAATGTAGTCTTATGCAATACTCTTGTAGTCTTGCAACATGGTAACGATGAGTTAGCAACATGCCTTAC
AAGGAGAGAAAAAGCACCGTGCATGCCGATTGGTGGAAGTAAGGTGGTACGATCGTGCCTTATTAGGAAG
GCAACAGACGGGTCTGACATGGATTGGACGAACCACTGAATTGCCGCATTGCAGAGATATTGTATTTAAG
TGCCTAGCTCGATACATAAACGGGTCTCTCTGGTTAGACCAGATCTGAGCCTGGGAGCTCTCTGGCTAAC
TAGGGAACCCACTGCTTAAGCCTCAATAAAGCTTGCCTTGAGTGCTTCAAGTAGTGTGTGCCCGTCTGTT
GTGTGACTCTGGTAACTAGAGATCCCTCAGACCCTTTTAGTCAGTGTGGAAAATCTCTAGCAGTGGCGCC
CGAACAGGGACTTGAAAGCGAAAGGGAAACCAGAGGAGCTCTCTCGACGCAGGACTCGGCTTGCTGAAGC
GCGCACGGCAAGAGGCGAGGGGCGGCGACTGGTGAGTACGCCAAAAATTTTGACTAGCGGAGGCTAGAAG
GAGAGAGATGGGTGCGAGAGCGTCAGTATTAAGCGGGGGAGAATTAGATCGCGATGGGAAAAAATTCGGT
TAAGGCCAGGGGGAAAGAAAAAATATAAATTAAAACATATAGTATGGGCAAGCAGGGAGCTAGAACGATT
CGCAGTTAATCCTGGCCTGTTAGAAACATCAGAAGGCTGTAGACAAATACTGGGACAGCTACAACCATCC
CTTCAGACAGGATCAGAAGAACTTAGATCATTATATAATACAGTAGCAACCCTCTATTGTGTGCATCAAA
GGATAGAGATAAAAGACACCAAGGAAGCTTTAGACAAGATAGAGGAAGAGCAAAACAAAAGTAAGACCAC
CGCACAGCAAGCGGCCGCTGATCTTCAGACCTGGAGGAGGAGATATGAGGGACAATTGGAGAAGTGAATT
ATATAAATATAAAGTAGTAAAAATTGAACCATTAGGAGTAGCACCCACCAAGGCAAAGAGAAGAGTGGTG
CAGAGAGAAAAAAGAGCAGTGGGAATAGGAGCTTTGTTCCTTGGGTTCTTGGGAGCAGCAGGAAGCACTA
TGGGCGCAGCGTCAATGACGCTGACGGTACAGGCCAGACAATTATTGTCTGGTATAGTGCAGCAGCAGAA
CAATTTGCTGAGGGCTATTGAGGCGCAACAGCATCTGTTGCAACTCACAGTCTGGGGCATCAAGCAGCTC
CAGGCAAGAATCCTGGCTGTGGAAAGATACCTAAAGGATCAACAGCTCCTGGGGATTTGGGGTTGCTCTG
GAAAACTCATTTGCACCACTGCTGTGCCTTGGAATGCTAGTTGGAGTAATAAATCTCTGGAACAGATTTG
GAATCACACGACCTGGATGGAGTGGGACAGAGAAATTAACAATTACACAAGCTTAATACACTCCTTAATT
GAAGAATCGCAAAACCAGCAAGAAAAGAATGAACAAGAATTATTGGAATTAGATAAATGGGCAAGTTTGT
GGAATTGGTTTAACATAACAAATTGGCTGTGGTATATAAAATTATTCATAATGATAGTAGGAGGCTTGGT
AGGTTTAAGAATAGTTTTTGCTGTACTTTCTATAGTGAATAGAGTTAGGCAGGGATATTCACCATTATCG
TTTCAGACCCACCTCCCAACCCCGAGGGGACCCATGCATTGCATCTCAATTAGTCAGCAACCAGGTGTGG
AAAGTCCCCAGGCTCCCCAGCAGGCAGAAGTATGCAAAGCATGCGTCTCAATTAGTCAGCAACCATAGTC
CCGCCCCTAACTCCGCCCATCCCGCCCCTAACTCCGCCCAGTTCCGCCCATTCTCCGCCCCATGGCTGAC
TAATTTTTTTTATTTATGCAGAGGCCGAGGCCGCCTCGGCCTCTGAGCTATTCCAGAAGTAGTGAGGAGG
CTTTTTTGGAGGCCTAGGCTTTTGCAAAAAGCTTTCTAGAGGTACCACCGGAGCTTACCATGACCGAGTA
CAAGCCCACGGTGCGCCTCGCCACCCGCGACGACGTCCCCAGGGCCGTACGCACCCTCGCCGCCGCGTTC
GCCGACTACCCCGCCACGCGCCACACCGTCGATCCGGACCGCCACATCGAGCGGGTCACCGAGCTGCAAG
AACTCTTCCTCACGCGCGTCGGGCTCGACATCGGCAAGGTGTGGGTCGCGGACGACGGCGCCGCCGTGGC
GGTCTGGACCACGCCGGAGAGCGTCGAAGCGGGGGCGGTGTTCGCCGAGATCGGCCCGCGCATGGCCGAG
TTGAGCGGTTCCCGGCTGGCCGCGCAGCAACAGATGGAAGGCCTCCTGGCGCCGCACCGGCCCAAGGAGC
CCGCGTGGTTCCTGGCCACCGTCGGCGTCTCGCCCGACCACCAGGGCAAGGGTCTGGGCAGCGCCGTCGT
GCTCCCCGGAGTGGAGGCGGCCGAGCGCGCCGGGGTGCCCGCCTTCCTGGAGACCTCCGCGCCCCGCAAC
CTCCCCTTCTACGAGCGGCTCGGCTTCACCGTCACCGCCGACGTCGAGGTGCCCGAAGGACCGCGCACCT
GGTGCATGACCCGCAAGCCCGGTGCCAGTTAACGAATTCTAGATCTTGAGACAAATGGCAGTATTCATCC
ACAATTTTAAAAGAAAAGGGGGGATTGGGGGGTACAGTGCAGGGGAAAGAATAGTAGACATAATAGCAAC
AGACATACAAACTAAAGAATTACAAAAACAAATTACAAAAATTCAAAATTTTCGGGTTTATTACAGGGAC
AGCAGAGATCCACTTTGGCGCCGGCTCGAGGCCTGCAGGTGCAAAGATGGATAAAGTTTTAAACAGAGAG
GAATCTTTGCAGCTAATGGACCTTCTAGGTCTTGAAAGGAGTGGGAATTGGCTCCGGTGCCCGTCAGTGG
GCAGAGCGCACATCGCCCACAGTCCCCGAGAAGTTGGGGGGAGGGGTCGGCAATTGAACCGGTGCCTAGA
GAAGGTGGCGCGGGGTAAACTGGGAAAGTGATGTCGTGTACTGGCTCCGCCTTTTTCCCGAGGGTGGGGG
AGAACCGTATATAAGTGCAGTAGTCGCCGTGAACGTTCTTTTTCGCAACGGGTTTGCCGCCAGAACACAG
GTAAGTGCCGTGTGTGGTTCCCGCGGGCCTGGCCTCTTTACGGGTTATGGCCCTTGCGTGCCTTGAATTA
CTTCCACCTGGCTGCAGTACGTGATTCTTGATCCCGAGCTTCGGGTTGGAAGTGGGTGGGAGAGTTCGAG
GCCTTGCGCTTAAGGAGCCCCTTCGCCTCGTGCTTGAGTTGAGGCCTGGCCTGGGCGCTGGGGCCGCCGC
GTGCGAATCTGGTGGCACCTTCGCGCCTGTCTCGCTGCTTTCGATAAGTCTCTAGCCATTTAAAATTTTT
GATGACCTGCTGCGACGCTTTTTTTCTGGCAAGATAGTCTTGTAAATGCGGGCCAAGATCTGCACACTGG
TATTTCGGTTTTTGGGGCCGCGGGCGGCGACGGGGCCCGTGCGTCCCAGCGCACATGTTCGGCGAGGCGG
GGCCTGCGAGCGCGGCCACCGAGAATCGGACGGGGGTAGTCTCAAGCTGGCCGGCCTGCTCTGGTGCCTG
GCCTCGCGCCGCCGTGTATCGCCCCGCCCTGGGCGGCAAGGCTGGCCCGGTCGGCACCAGTTGCGTGAGC
GGAAAGATGGCCGCTTCCCGGCCCTGCTGCAGGGAGCTCAAAATGGAGGACGCGGCGCTCGGGAGAGCGG
GCGGGTGAGTCACCCACACAAAGGAAAAGGGCCTTTCCGTCCTCAGCCGTCGCTTCATGTGACTCCACGG
AGTACCGGGCGCCGTCCAGGCACCTCGATTAGTTCTCGAGCTTTTGGAGTACGTCGTCTTTAGGTTGGGG
GGAGGGGTTTTATGCGATGGAGTTTCCCCACACTGAGTGGGTGGAGACTGAAGTTAGGCCAGCTTGGCAC
TTGATGTAATTCTCCTTGGAATTTGCCCTTTTTGAGTTTGGATCTTGGTTCATTCTCAAGCCTCAGACAG
TGGTTCAAAGTTTTTTTCTTCCATTTCAGGTGTCGTGAGGCTAGCACCGCCACCATGGAAGAACTTACGG
CGTTCGTCTCCAAGTCTTTTGACCAGAAAGTGAAGGAGAAGAAGGAGGCGATCACGTACCGGGAGGTGCT
GGAGAGCGGGCCGCTGCGCGGGGCCAAGGAGCCGACCGGCTGCACCGAGGCGGGCCGCGACGACCGCAGC
AGCCCGGCAGTCCGGGCGGCCGGCGGAGGCGGCGGCGGAGGAGGCGGAGGCGGCGGCGGAGGAGGCGGAG
GAGGTGTAGGAGGAGGAGGAGCAGGCGGAGGAGCTGGAGGAGGGCGCTCTCCCGTCCGGGAGCTGGACAT
GGGCGCCGCCGAGAGAAGCAGGGAGCCGGGCAGCCCGCGACTGACGGAGGGTAGAAGGAAGCCAACGAAA
GCTGAGGTCCAGGCTACGCTGCTTCTCCCGGGCGAGGCGTTTCGGTTTCTTGTGTCCCCGGAGCTGAAAG
ATCGCAAAGAGGATGCGAAAGGGATGGAGGACGAAGGCCAGACCAAAATCAAGCAGAGGCGAAGTCGGAC
CAATTTCACCCTGGAACAACTCAATGAGCTGGAGAGGCTTTTTGACGAGACCCACTATCCCGACGCCTTC
ATGCGAGAGGAACTGAGCCAGCGACTGGGCCTGTCGGAGGCCCGAGTGCAGGTTTGGTTTCAAAATCGAA
GAGCTAAATGTAGAAAACAAGAAAATCAACTCCATAAAGGTGTTCTCATAGGGGCCGCCAGCCAGTTTGA
AGCTTGTAGAGTCGCACCTTATGTCAACGTAGGTGCTTTAAGGATGCCATTTCAGCAGGATAGTCATTGC
AACGTGACGCCCTTGTCCTTTCAGGTTCAGGCGCAGCTGCAGCTGGACAGCGCTGTGGCGCACGCGCACC
ACCACCTGCATCCGCACCTGGCCGCGCACGCGCCCTACATGATGTTCCCAGCACCGCCCTTCGGACTGCC
GCTCGCCACGCTGGCCGCGGATTCGGCTTCCGCCGCCTCGGTAGTGGCGGCCGCAGCAGCCGCCAAGACC
ACCAGCAAGAACTCCAGCATCGCCGATCTCAGACTGAAAGCCAAAAAGCACGCCGCAGCCCTGGGTCTGT
AGTAATGAACTAGTCCGTAACTTGAAAGTATTTCGATTTCTTGGCTTTATATATCTTGTGGAAAGGACGA
TTCGTGGTGTAGTAGCTTAATAGAACGCGTTAAGTCGACAATCAACCTCTGGATTACAAAATTTGTGAAA
GATTGACTGGTATTCTTAACTATGTTGCTCCTTTTACGCTATGTGGATACGCTGCTTTAATGCCTTTGTA
TCATGCTATTGCTTCCCGTATGGCTTTCATTTTCTCCTCCTTGTATAAATCCTGGTTGCTGTCTCTTTAT
GAGGAGTTGTGGCCCGTTGTCAGGCAACGTGGCGTGGTGTGCACTGTGTTTGCTGACGCAACCCCCACTG
GTTGGGGCATTGCCACCACCTGTCAGCTCCTTTCCGGGACTTTCGCTTTCCCCCTCCCTATTGCCACGGC
GGAACTCATCGCCGCCTGCCTTGCCCGCTGCTGGACAGGGGCTCGGCTGTTGGGCACTGACAATTCCGTG
GTGTTGTCGGGGAAATCATCGTCCTTTCCTTGGCTGCTCGCCTGTGTTGCCACCTGGATTCTGCGCGGGA
CGTCCTTCTGCTACGTCCCTTCGGCCCTCAATCCAGCGGACCTTCCTTCCCGCGGCCTGCTGCCGGCTCT
GCGGCCTCTTCCGCGTCTTCGCCTTCGCCCTCAGACGAGTCGGATCTCCCTTTGGGCCGCCTCCCCGCGT
CGACTTTAAGACCAATGACTTACAAGGCAGCTGTAGATCTTAGCCACTTTTTAAAAGAAAAGGGGGGACT
GGAAGGGCTAATTCACTCCCAACGAAGACAAGATCTGCTTTTTGCTTGTACTGGGTCTCTCTGGTTAGAC
CAGATCTGAGCCTGGGAGCTCTCTGGCTAACTAGGGAACCCACTGCTTAAGCCTCAATAAAGCTTGCCTT
GAGTGCTTCAAGTAGTGTGTGCCCGTCTGTTGTGTGACTCTGGTAACTAGAGATCCCTCAGACCCTTTTA
GTCAGTGTGGAAAATCTCTAGCAGTACGTATAGTAGTTCATGTCATCTTATTATTCAGTATTTATAACTT
GCAAAGAAATGAATATCAGAGAGTGAGAGGAACTTGTTTATTGCAGCTTATAATGGTTACAAATAAAGCA
ATAGCATCACAAATTTCACAAATAAAGCATTTTTTTCACTGCATTCTAGTTGTGGTTTGTCCAAACTCAT
CAATGTATCTTATCATGTCTGGCTCTAGCTATCCCGCCCCTAACTCCGCCCATCCCGCCCCTAACTCCGC
CCAGTTCCGCCCATTCTCCGCCCCATGGCTGACTAATTTTTTTTATTTATGCAGAGGCCGAGGCCGCCTC
GGCCTCTGAGCTATTCCAGAAGTAGTGAGGAGGCTTTTTTGGAGGCCTAGGGACGTACCCAATTCGCCCT
ATAGTGAGTCGTATTACGCGCGCTCACTGGCCGTCGTTTTACAACGTCGTGACTGGGAAAACCCTGGCGT
TACCCAACTTAATCGCCTTGCAGCACATCCCCCTTTCGCCAGCTGGCGTAATAGCGAAGAGGCCCGCACC
GATCGCCCTTCCCAACAGTTGCGCAGCCTGAATGGCGAATGGG
[124 nt withheld, positions 6764-6887]
C
[91 nt withheld, positions 6889-6979]
A
[49 nt withheld, positions 6981-7029]
CCTTTGACGTTGGAGTCCACGTTCTTT
[37 nt withheld, positions 7057-7093]
ACCCTATCTCGGTCTATTCTTTTGATTTATAAGGGATTTTGCCGATTTCGGCCTATTGGTTAAAAAATGA
GCTGATTTAACAAAAATTTAACGCGAATTTTAACAAAATATTAACGCTTACAATTTAGGTGGCACTTTTC
GGGGAAATGTGCGCGGAACCCCTATTTGTTTATTTTTCTAAATACATTCAAATATGTATCCGCTCATGAG
ACAATAACCCTGATAAATGCTTCAATAATATTGAAAAAGGAAGAGTATGAGTATTCAACATTTCCGTGTC
GCCCTTATTCCCTTTTTTGCGGCATTTTGCCTTCCTGTTTTTGCTCACCCAGAAACGCTGGTGAAAGTAA
AAGATGCTGAAGATCAGTTGGGTGCACGAGTGGGTTACATCGAACTGGATCTCAACAGCGGTAAGATCCT
TGAGAGTTTTCGCCCCGAAGAACGTTTTCCAATGATGAGCACTTTTAAAGTTCTGCTATGTGGCGCGGTA
TTATCCCGTATTGACGCCGGGCAAGAGCAACTCGGTCGCCGCATACACTATTCTCAGAATGACTTGGTTG
AGTACTCACCAGTCACAGAAAAGCATCTTACGGATGGCATGACAGTAAGAGAATTATGCAGTGCTGCCAT
AACCATGAGTGATAACACTGCGGCCAACTTACTTCTGACAACGATCGGAGGACCGAAGGAGCTAACCGCT
TTTTTGCACAACATGGGGGATCATGTAACTCGCCTTGATCGTTGGGAACCGGAGCTGAATGAAGCCATAC
CAAACGACGAGCGTGACACCACGATGCCTGTAGCAATGGCAACAACGTTGCGCAAACTATTAACTGGCGA
ACTACTTACTCTAGCTTCCCGGCAACAATTAATAGACTGGATGGAGGCGGATAAAGTTGCAGGACCACTT
CTGCGCTCGGCCCTTCCGGCTGGCTGGTTTATTGCTGATAAATCTGGAGCCGGTGAGCGTGGGTCTCGCG
GTATCATTGCAGCACTGGGGCCAGATGGTAAGCCCTCCCGTATCGTAGTTATCTACACGACGGGGAGTCA
GGCAACTATGGATGAACGAAATAGACAGATCGCTGAGATAGGTGCCTCACTGATTAAGCATTGGTAACTG
TCAGACCAAGTTTACTCATATATACTTTAGATTGATTTAAAACTTCATTTTTAATTTAAAAGGATCTAGG
TGAAGATCCTTTTTGATAATCTCATGACCAAAATCCCTTAACGTGAGTTTTCGTTCCACTGAGCGTCAGA
CCCCGTAGAAAAGATCAAAGGATCTTCTTGAGATCCTTTTTTTCTGCGCGTAATCTGCTGCTTGCAAACA
AAAAAACCACCGCTACCAGCGGTGGTTTGTTTGCCGGATCAAGAGCTACCAACTCTTTTTCCGAAGGTAA
CTGGCTTCAGCAGAGCGCAGATACCAAATACTGTTCTTCTAGTGTAGCCGTAGTTAGGCCACCACTTCAA
GAACTCTGTAGCACCGCCTACATACCTCGCTCTGCTAATCCTGTTACCAGTGGCTGCTGCCAGTGGCGAT
AAGTCGTGTCTTACCGGGTTGGACTCAAGACGATAGTTACCGGATAAGGCGCAGCGGTCGGGCTGAACGG
GGGGTTCGTGCACACAGCCCAGCTTGGAGCGAACGACCTACACCGAACTGAGATACCTACAGCGTGAGCT
ATGAGAAAGCGCCACGCTTCCCGAAGGGAGAAAGGCGGACAGGTATCCGGTAAGCGGCAGGGTCGGAACA
GGAGAGCGCACGAGGGAGCTTCCAGGGGGAAACGCCTGGTATCTTTATAGTCCTGTCGGGTTTCGCCACC
TCTGACTTGAGCGTCGATTTTTGTGATGCTCGTCAGGGGGGCGGAGCCTATGGAAAAACGCCAGCAACGC
GGCCTTTTTACGGTTCCTGGCCTTTTGCTGGCCTTTTGCTCACATGTTCTTTCCTGCGTTATCCCCTGAT
TCTGTGGATAACCGTATTACCGCCTTTGAGTGAGCTGATACCGCTCGCCGCAGCCGAACGACCGAGCGCA
GCGAGTCAGTGAGCGAGGAAGCGGAAGAGCGCCCAATACGCAAACCGCCTCTCCCCGCGCGTTGGCCGAT
TCATTAATGCAGCTGGCACGACAGGTTTCCCGACTGGAAAGCGGGCAGTGAGCGCAACGCAATTAATGTG
AGTTAGCTCACTCATTAGGCACCCCAGGCTTTACACTTTATGCTTCCGGCTCGTATGTTGTGTGGAATTG
TGAGCGGATAACAATTTCACACAGGAAACAGCTATGACCATGATTACGCCAAGCGCGCAATTAACCCTCA
CTAAAGGGAACAAAAGCTGGAGCTGCAAGC
Features (pLannotate 1.2.2; 31 found; start..end, strand, type, name):
      5..231     +  promoter       RSV promoter: Rous sarcoma virus enhancer/promoter
    232..412     +  LTR            5' LTR (truncated): truncated 5' long terminal repeat (LTR) from HIV-1
    459..584     +  misc_feature   HIV-1 Ψ: packaging signal of human immunodeficiency virus type 1
    568..931     +  CDS            HIV-1 gag (fragment): gag protein from human immunodeficiency virus 1; gag
   1077..1310    +  misc_feature   RRE: The Rev response element (RRE) of HIV-1 allows for Rev-dependent mRNA export from the nucleus to the cytoplasm.
   1687..1713    +  CDS            Rev (fragment): human immunodeficiency virus 1 (HIV-1) Rev protein; rev; enhances nuclear export of unspliced and incompletely spliced viral mRNAs
   1720..1743    +  promoter       SV40 promoter (fragment): SV40 early promoter
   1744..1815    +  promoter       SV40 promoter (fragment): SV40 enhancer and early promoter
   1839..1974    +  rep_origin     SV40 ori: SV40 origin of replication
   2020..2616    +  CDS            PuroR (fragment): puromycin N-acetyltransferase; pac from Streptomyces; confers resistance to puromycin
   2665..2782    +  misc_feature   cPPT/CTS: central polypurine tract and central termination sequence of HIV-1
   2847..2913    +  CDS            small t antigen (fragment): SV40 (simian virus 40) small t antigen
   2920..4098    +  promoter       EF-1α promoter: strong constitutive promoter for human elongation factor EF-1α
   4115..5179    +  CDS            SHOX2: SHOX2_HUMAN - Also known as OG12X, SHOT. Experimental evidence at protein level: Swiss-Prot protein existence level 1. May be a growth regulator and have a role in specifying neural systems involved in processing somatosensory information, as well as in face and body structure formation. From Homo sapiens (Human).
   5195..5248    +  promoter       U6 promoter (fragment): RNA polymerase III promoter for human U6 snRNA
   5290..5878    +  misc_feature   WPRE: woodchuck hepatitis virus posttranscriptional regulatory element
   5929..5948    +  misc_feature   cPPT/CTS (fragment): central polypurine tract and central termination sequence of HIV-1
   5950..6183    +  LTR            3' LTR (ΔU3): self-inactivating 3' long terminal repeat (LTR) from HIV-1
   6261..6382    +  polyA_signal   SV40 poly(A) signal: SV40 polyadenylation signal
   6422..6557    +  rep_origin     SV40 ori: SV40 origin of replication
   6578..6596    -  promoter       T7 promoter: promoter for bacteriophage T7 RNA polymerase
   6604..6759    +  CDS            lacZα (fragment): LacZα fragment of β-galactosidase; lacZ fragment
   6764..7192    +  rep_origin     f1 ori (sequence partly withheld): f1 bacteriophage origin of replication; arrow indicates direction of (+) strand synthesis
   7245..7349    +  promoter       AmpR promoter: bla
   7350..8210    +  CDS            AmpR: β-lactamase; bla; confers resistance to ampicillin, carbenicillin, and related antibiotics
   8381..8969    +  rep_origin     ori: high-copy-number ColE1/pMB1/pBR322/pUC origin of replication
   9152..9244    +  CDS            lacI (fragment): lac repressor; lacI; The lac repressor binds to the lac operator to inhibit transcription in E. coli. This inhibition can be relieved by adding lactose or isopropyl-β-D-thiogalactopyranoside (IPTG).
   9257..9278    +  protein_bind   CAP binding site: CAP binding activates transcription in the presence of cAMP. E. coli catabolite activator protein
   9293..9323    +  promoter       lac promoter: promoter for the E. coli lac operon
   9331..9347    +  protein_bind   lac operator: The lac repressor binds to the lac operator to inhibit transcription in E. coli. This inhibition can be relieved by adding lactose or isopropyl-β-D-thiogalactopyranoside (IPTG). lac repressor encoded by lacI
   9392..9410    +  promoter       T3 promoter: promoter for bacteriophage T3 RNA polymerase
