[The description below was written by a language model from this plasmid's Addgene catalogue record and pLannotate feature annotations shown in this document.]
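Description:
TFORF0185 is a lentiviral mammalian expression plasmid built on the pLX_TRC317 backbone and carrying the human transcription factor SHOX2 (also known as OG12, OG12X or SHOT) as a synthesized open reading frame. It belongs to a large barcoded transcription factor ORF collection in which each construct carries a unique 24-bp barcode, so that the overexpressed factor can be identified by sequencing in pooled screens, such as those used to map directed differentiation. In bacteria the plasmid is maintained at high copy through a ColE1/pUC-type origin and selected with ampicillin via the β-lactamase gene. An f1 origin and remnants of a lac/T7/T3 cloning region are also present. The depositor warns that recombination can occur, a common issue with LTR-containing plasmids.

The viral portion follows a third-generation, self-inactivating design. An RSV promoter drives a truncated HIV-1 5' LTR, followed by the Ψ packaging signal, a gag fragment, the Rev response element and a cPPT/CTS, and the genome ends in a ΔU3 3' LTR with an SV40 polyadenylation signal downstream. Within the transfer cassette, an SV40 early promoter drives puromycin N-acetyltransferase for selection of transduced cells. Downstream, the strong constitutive EF-1α promoter drives the SHOX2 coding sequence, and a WPRE after the ORF enhances transcript stability and expression. The barcode itself is not annotated in the feature table. The recorded insert size is slightly larger than the annotated coding sequence, so the barcode may lie in the short region between the ORF and the WPRE, but the record does not state its position.
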