Addgene plasmid #142552: TFORF0185
Purpose: Lentiviral vector for overexpressing transcription factor ORFs with unique 24-bp barcodes. Barcodes facilitate identification of transcription factors in pooled screens.
Depositing lab: Feng Zhang. Depositing organization: Broad Institute. Publication: A transcription factor atlas of directed differentiation. Joung J, Ma S, Tay T, Geiger-Schuller KR, Kirchgatterer PC, Verdine VK, Guo B, Arias-Garcia MA, Allen WE, Singh A, Kuksenko O, Abudayyeh OO, Gootenberg JS, Fu Z, Macrae RK, Buenrostro JD, Regev A, Zhang F. Cell. 2023 Jan 5;186(1):209-229.e26. doi: 10.1016/j.cell.2022.11.026. PubMed 36608654.
Backbone
  Vector backbone: pLX_TRC317
  Backbone manufacturer: Broad Institute Genetic Perturbation Platform
  Backbone size w/o insert (bp): 8264
  Vector type: Mammalian Expression, Lentiviral
  Selectable markers: Puromycin
Growth in bacteria
  Bacterial resistance: Ampicillin, 100 μg/mL
  Growth temperature: 37°C
  Growth strain: NEB Stable
  Copy number: High Copy
Gene/Insert
  Gene/Insert name: SHOX2
  Species: H. sapiens (human)
  Insert size (bp): 1169
  Entrez Gene: SHOX2 (a.k.a. OG12, OG12X, SHOT)
  Promoter: EF1a
  Cloning method: Unknown
  Sequencing primers: 5′ GGGTGGAGACTGAAGTTAGGCCAG; 3′ CACATAGCGTAAAAGGAGCAACATAG
Terms and licenses: Academic/Nonprofit Terms; Industry Terms: Not Available to Industry
Depositor comments: NM_003030,ENST00000389589 . The transcription factor ORF portion of this plasmid was synthesized by Genewiz. Please test multiple small colonies in case of plasmid recombination. To make this collection available in a timely manner, a portion of this collection was not fully sequenced by Addgene. If an Addgene verified full plasmid sequence is not available, please contact us prior to placing an order to request the full sequence.
How to cite: TFORF0185 was a gift from Feng Zhang (Addgene plasmid # 142552 ; http://n2t.net/addgene:142552 ; RRID:Addgene_142552)
