>Addgene plasmid #142552 | TFORF0185 | depositor partial sequence | sequence record 279794 | Insert
ACCGCCACCATGGAAGAACTTACGGCGTTCGTCTCCAAGTCTTTTGACCAGAAAGTGAAGGAGAAGAAGG
AGGCGATCACGTACCGGGAGGTGCTGGAGAGCGGGCCGCTGCGCGGGGCCAAGGAGCCGACCGGCTGCAC
CGAGGCGGGCCGCGACGACCGCAGCAGCCCGGCAGTCCGGGCGGCCGGCGGAGGCGGCGGCGGAGGAGGC
GGAGGCGGCGGCGGAGGAGGCGGAGGAGGTGTAGGAGGAGGAGGAGCAGGCGGAGGAGCTGGAGGAGGGC
GCTCTCCCGTCCGGGAGCTGGACATGGGCGCCGCCGAGAGAAGCAGGGAGCCGGGCAGCCCGCGACTGAC
GGAGGGTAGAAGGAAGCCAACGAAAGCTGAGGTCCAGGCTACGCTGCTTCTCCCGGGCGAGGCGTTTCGG
TTTCTTGTGTCCCCGGAGCTGAAAGATCGCAAAGAGGATGCGAAAGGGATGGAGGACGAAGGCCAGACCA
AAATCAAGCAGAGGCGAAGTCGGACCAATTTCACCCTGGAACAACTCAATGAGCTGGAGAGGCTTTTTGA
CGAGACCCACTATCCCGACGCCTTCATGCGAGAGGAACTGAGCCAGCGACTGGGCCTGTCGGAGGCCCGA
GTGCAGGTTTGGTTTCAAAATCGAAGAGCTAAATGTAGAAAACAAGAAAATCAACTCCATAAAGGTGTTC
TCATAGGGGCCGCCAGCCAGTTTGAAGCTTGTAGAGTCGCACCTTATGTCAACGTAGGTGCTTTAAGGAT
GCCATTTCAGCAGGATAGTCATTGCAACGTGACGCCCTTGTCCTTTCAGGTTCAGGCGCAGCTGCAGCTG
GACAGCGCTGTGGCGCACGCGCACCACCACCTGCATCCGCACCTGGCCGCGCACGCGCCCTACATGATGT
TCCCAGCACCGCCCTTCGGACTGCCGCTCGCCACGCTGGCCGCGGATTCGGCTTCCGCCGCCTCGGTAGT
GGCGGCCGCAGCAGCCGCCAAGACCACCAGCAAGAACTCCAGCATCGCCGATCTCAGACTGAAAGCCAAA
AAGCACGCCGCAGCCCTGGGTCTGTAGTAATGAACTAGTCCGTAACTTGAAAGTATTTCGATTTCTTGGC
TTTATATATCTTGTGGAAAGGACGATTCGTGGTGTAGTAGCTTAATAGA
