>Addgene plasmid #142552 | TFORF0185 | depositor partial sequence | sequence record 279795 | Barcode
TTCGTGGTGTAGTAGCTTAATAGA
